>Addgene plasmid #188933 | pBS-SKII-3XHA-HALO-Kanamycin | addgene full sequence | sequence record 381551 | Addgene NGS Result
AAAAGTGCCACCTAAATTGTAAGCGTTAATATTTTGTTAAAATTCGCGTTAAATTTTTGTTAAATCAGCT
CATTTTTTAACCAATAGGCCGAAATCGGCAAAATCCCTTATAAATCAAAAGAATAGACCGAGATAGGGT
[37 nt withheld, positions 140-176]
AAAGAACGTGGACTCCAACGTCAAAGG
[49 nt withheld, positions 204-252]
T
[91 nt withheld, positions 254-344]
G
[124 nt withheld, positions 346-469]
CCCATTCGCCATTCAGGCTGCGCAACTGTTGGGAAGGGCGATCGGTGCGGGCCTCTTCGCTATTACGCCA
GCTGGCGAAAGGGGGATGTGCTGCAAGGCGATTAAGTTGGGTAACGCCAGGGTTTTCCCAGTCACGACGT
TGTAAAACGACGGCCAGTGAGCGCGCGTAATACGACTCACTATAGGGCGAATTGGGTACCGGGCCCCCCC
TCGAGGTCGACGGTATCGATAAGCTTGATATCGGGTCGACGGATCCCCGGGTTAATTAACATCTTTTACC
CATACGATGTTCCTGACTATGCGGGCTATCCCTATGACGTCCCGGACTATGCAGGATCCTATCCATATGA
CGTTCCAGATTACGCTGCTCAGTGCGGTTCAGGTGGATCTGGTTCTATGGCAGAAATCGGTACTGGCTTT
CCATTCGACCCGCATTATGTGGAAGTCCTGGGCGAGAGAATGCATTACGTTGACGTGGGTCCGAGAGATG
GAACTCCGGTCCTTTTTCTGCACGGGAATCCTACAAGCTCTTATGTTTGGCGCAATATCATCCCTCATGT
AGCTCCGACGCATCGCTGTATTGCGCCGGACCTGATTGGTATGGGAAAATCTGATAAACCAGACCTGGGT
TACTTTTTCGATGATCATGTGCGTTTCATGGATGCCTTCATTGAGGCATTAGGGCTTGAAGAAGTCGTCT
TGGTGATTCATGATTGGGGCTCAGCTCTGGGATTTCACTGGGCTAAAAGAAATCCTGAACGCGTAAAAGG
CATCGCGTTTATGGAGTTCATTCGTCCAATTCCGACTTGGGATGAATGGCCTGAGTTCGCGAGAGAAACA
TTTCAAGCATTTCGCACGACCGATGTAGGCCGGAAGTTAATCATCGATCAGAATGTCTTTATCGAAGGGA
CATTGCCGATGGGAGTCGTTCGTCCGTTAACAGAAGTCGAAATGGATCACTATAGAGAACCTTTTCTTAA
TCCTGTGGACAGAGAGCCGCTGTGGCGGTTTCCGAACGAACTGCCGATTGCAGGCGAGCCTGCTAACATT
GTAGCGCTGGTTGAAGAGTATATGGATTGGCTTCATCAGTCTCCAGTTCCGAAGTTATTGTTTTGGGGTA
CGCCTGGCGTGCTTATTCCACCGGCCGAAGCGGCACGTTTGGCAAAAAGCCTGCCAAATTGCAAAGCCGT
TGACATTGGCCCTGGACTTAACTTGCTTCAAGAGGATAACCCGGACTTAATCGGGAGCGAAATTGCCCGG
TGGCTTTCTACCTTAGAAATCAGCGGCTAATATATAACTGTCTAGAAATAAAGAGTATCATCTTTCAAAG
GTCACCCGGCCAGCGACATGGAGGCCCAGAATACCCTCCTTGACAGTCTTGACGTGCGCAGCTCAGGGGC
ATGATGTGACTGTCGCCCGTACATTTAGCCCATACATCCCCATGTATAATCATTTGCATCCATACATTTT
GATGGCCGCACGGCGCGAAGCAAAAATTACGGCTCCTCGCTGCAGACCTGCGAGCAGGGAAACGCTCCCC
TCACAGACGCGTTGAATTGTCCCCACGCCGCGCCCCTGTAGAGAAATATAAAAGGTTAGGATTTGCCACT
GAGGTTCTTCTTTCATATACTTCCTTTTAAAATCTTGCTAGGATACAGTTCTCACATCACATCCGAACAT
AAACAACCATGGGTAAGGAAAAGACTCACGTTTCGAGGCCGCGATTAAATTCCAACATGGATGCTGATTT
ATATGGGTATAAATGGGCTCGCGATAATGTCGGGCAATCAGGTGCGACAATCTATCGATTGTATGGGAAG
CCCGATGCGCCAGAGTTGTTTCTGAAACATGGCAAAGGTAGCGTTGCCAATGATGTTACAGATGAGATGG
TCAGACTAAACTGGCTGACGGAATTTATGCCTCTTCCGACCATCAAGCATTTTATCCGTACTCCTGATGA
TGCATGGTTACTCACCACTGCGATCCCCGGCAAAACAGCATTCCAGGTATTAGAAGAATATCCTGATTCA
GGTGAAAATATTGTTGATGCGCTGGCAGTGTTCCTGCGCCGGTTGCATTCGATTCCTGTTTGTAATTGTC
CTTTTAACAGCGATCGCGTATTTCGTCTCGCTCAGGCGCAATCACGAATGAATAACGGTTTGGTTGATGC
GAGTGATTTTGATGACGAGCGTAATGGCTGGCCTGTTGAACAAGTCTGGAAAGAAATGCATAAGCTTTTG
CCATTCTCACCGGATTCAGTCGTCACTCATGGTGATTTCTCACTTGATAACCTTATTTTTGACGAGGGGA
AATTAATAGGTTGTATTGATGTTGGACGAGTCGGAATCGCAGACCGATACCAGGATCTTGCCATCCTATG
GAACTGCCTCGGTGAGTTTTCTCCTTCATTACAGAAACGGCTTTTTCAAAAATATGGTATTGATAATCCT
GATATGAATAAATTGCAGTTTCATTTGATGCTCGATGAGTTTTTCTAATCAGTACTGACAATAAAAAGAT
TCTTGTTTTCAAGAACTTGTCATTTGTATAGTTTTTTTATATTGTAGTTGCTCTATTTTAATCAAATGTT
AGCGTGATTTATATTTTTTTTCGCCTCGACATCATCTGCCCAGATGCGAAGTTAAGTGCGCAGAAAGTAA
TATCATGCGTCAATCGTATGTGAATGCTGGTCGCTATACTGCTGTCGATTCGATACTAACGCCGCCACTA
GTTCTAGAGCGGCCGCCACCGCGGTGGAGCTCCAGCTTTTGTTCCCTTTAGTGAGGGTTAATTGCGCGCT
TGGCGTAATCATGGTCATAGCTGTTTCCTGTGTGAAATTGTTATCCGCTCACAATTCCACACAACATACG
AGCCGGAAGCATAAAGTGTAAAGCCTGGGGTGCCTAATGAGTGAGCTAACTCACATTAATTGCGTTGCGC
TCACTGCCCGCTTTCCAGTCGGGAAACCTGTCGTGCCAGCTGCATTAATGAATCGGCCAACGCGCGGGGA
GAGGCGGTTTGCGTATTGGGCGCTCTTCCGCTTCCTCGCTCACTGACTCGCTGCGCTCGGTCGTTCGGCT
GCGGCGAGCGGTATCAGCTCACTCAAAGGCGGTAATACGGTTATCCACAGAATCAGGGGATAACGCAGGA
AAGAACATGTGAGCAAAAGGCCAGCAAAAGGCCAGGAACCGTAAAAAGGCCGCGTTGCTGGCGTTTTTCC
ATAGGCTCCGCCCCCCTGACGAGCATCACAAAAATCGACGCTCAAGTCAGAGGTGGCGAAACCCGACAGG
ACTATAAAGATACCAGGCGTTTCCCCCTGGAAGCTCCCTCGTGCGCTCTCCTGTTCCGACCCTGCCGCTT
ACCGGATACCTGTCCGCCTTTCTCCCTTCGGGAAGCGTGGCGCTTTCTCATAGCTCACGCTGTAGGTATC
TCAGTTCGGTGTAGGTCGTTCGCTCCAAGCTGGGCTGTGTGCACGAACCCCCCGTTCAGCCCGACCGCTG
CGCCTTATCCGGTAACTATCGTCTTGAGTCCAACCCGGTAAGACACGACTTATCGCCACTGGCAGCAGCC
ACTGGTAACAGGATTAGCAGAGCGAGGTATGTAGGCGGTGCTACAGAGTTCTTGAAGTGGTGGCCTAACT
ACGGCTACACTAGAAGAACAGTATTTGGTATCTGCGCTCTGCTGAAGCCAGTTACCTTCGGAAAAAGAGT
TGGTAGCTCTTGATCCGGCAAACAAACCACCGCTGGTAGCGGTGGTTTTTTTGTTTGCAAGCAGCAGATT
ACGCGCAGAAAAAAAGGATCTCAAGAAGATCCTTTGATCTTTTCTACGGGGTCTGACGCTCAGTGGAACG
AAAACTCACGTTAAGGGATTTTGGTCATGAGATTATCAAAAAGGATCTTCACCTAGATCCTTTTAAATTA
AAAATGAAGTTTTAAATCAATCTAAAGTATATATGAGTAAACTTGGTCTGACAGTTACCAATGCTTAATC
AGTGAGGCACCTATCTCAGCGATCTGTCTATTTCGTTCATCCATAGTTGCCTGACTCCCCGTCGTGTAGA
TAACTACGATACGGGAGGGCTTACCATCTGGCCCCAGTGCTGCAATGATACCGCGAGACCCACGCTCACC
GGCTCCAGATTTATCAGCAATAAACCAGCCAGCCGGAAGGGCCGAGCGCAGAAGTGGTCCTGCAACTTTA
TCCGCCTCCATCCAGTCTATTAATTGTTGCCGGGAAGCTAGAGTAAGTAGTTCGCCAGTTAATAGTTTGC
GCAACGTTGTTGCCATTGCTACAGGCATCGTGGTGTCACGCTCGTCGTTTGGTATGGCTTCATTCAGCTC
CGGTTCCCAACGATCAAGGCGAGTTACATGATCCCCCATGTTGTGCAAAAAAGCGGTTAGCTCCTTCGGT
CCTCCGATCGTTGTCAGAAGTAAGTTGGCCGCAGTGTTATCACTCATGGTTATGGCAGCACTGCATAATT
CTCTTACTGTCATGCCATCCGTAAGATGCTTTTCTGTGACTGGTGAGTACTCAACCAAGTCATTCTGAGA
ATAGTGTATGCGGCGACCGAGTTGCTCTTGCCCGGCGTCAATACGGGATAATACCGCGCCACATAGCAGA
ACTTTAAAAGTGCTCATCATTGGAAAACGTTCTTCGGGGCGAAAACTCTCAAGGATCTTACCGCTGTTGA
GATCCAGTTCGATGTAACCCACTCGTGCACCCAACTGATCTTCAGCATCTTTTACTTTCACCAGCGTTTC
TGGGTGAGCAAAAACAGGAAGGCAAAATGCCGCAAAAAAGGGAATAAGGGCGACACGGAAATGTTGAATA
CTCATACTCTTCCTTTTTCAATATTATTGAAGCATTTATCAGGGTTATTGTCTCATGAGCGGATACATAT
TTGAATGTATTTAGAAAAATAAACAAATAGGGGTTCCGCGCACATTTCCCCG
Features (pLannotate 1.2.2; 18 found; start..end, strand, type, name):
     41..469     -  rep_origin     f1 ori (sequence partly withheld): f1 bacteriophage origin of replication; arrow indicates direction of (+) strand synthesis
    474..629     -  CDS            lacZα (fragment): LacZα fragment of β-galactosidase; lacZ fragment
    637..655     +  promoter       T7 promoter: promoter for bacteriophage T7 RNA polymerase
    664..712     -  misc_feature   MCS (fragment): pBluescript multiple cloning site
    746..835     +  CDS            3xHA: three tandem HA epitope tags
    866..1744    +  CDS            dhaA: DHAA_PSEPV - Experimental evidence at protein level: Swiss-Prot protein existence level 1. Catalyzes hydrolytic cleavage of carbon-halogen bonds in halogenated aliphatic compounds, leading to the formation of the corresponding primary alcohols, halide ions and protons. Has a broad substrate specificity, as it is able to dehalogenate mono- and di- chlorinated and brominated alkanes (up to at least C10), and the two isomers of 1,3-dichloropropene to 3-chloroallyl alcohol; the highest activity was found with 1,2-dibromoethane, while no activity was observed with the analog 1,2-dichloroethane. Fro
   1814..2157    +  promoter       TEF promoter: Ashbya gossypii TEF promoter
   2158..2967    +  CDS            KanR: aminoglycoside phosphotransferase; aph(3')-Ia; confers resistance to kanamycin
   2973..3170    +  terminator     TEF terminator: Ashbya gossypii TEF terminator
   3194..3231    -  misc_feature   MCS (fragment): pBluescript multiple cloning site
   3244..3262    -  promoter       T3 promoter: promoter for bacteriophage T3 RNA polymerase
   3307..3323    -  protein_bind   lac operator: The lac repressor binds to the lac operator to inhibit transcription in E. coli. This inhibition can be relieved by adding lactose or isopropyl-β-D-thiogalactopyranoside (IPTG). lac repressor encoded by lacI
   3331..3361    -  promoter       lac promoter: promoter for the E. coli lac operon
   3376..3397    -  protein_bind   CAP binding site: CAP binding activates transcription in the presence of cAMP. E. coli catabolite activator protein
   3410..3502    -  CDS            lacI (fragment): lac repressor; lacI; The lac repressor binds to the lac operator to inhibit transcription in E. coli. This inhibition can be relieved by adding lactose or isopropyl-β-D-thiogalactopyranoside (IPTG).
   3685..4273    -  rep_origin     ori: high-copy-number ColE1/pMB1/pBR322/pUC origin of replication
   4444..5304    -  CDS            AmpR: β-lactamase; bla; confers resistance to ampicillin, carbenicillin, and related antibiotics
   5305..5409    -  promoter       AmpR promoter: bla
