[The description below was written by a language model from this plasmid's Addgene catalogue record and pLannotate feature annotations shown in this document.]
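Description:
pBS-SKII-3XHA-HALO-Kanamycin is a 5.4 kb template plasmid built on the pBluescript II SK(+) backbone that carries an integration cassette for adding a C-terminal tag to proteins in Saccharomyces cerevisiae. It is propagated in E. coli as a high-copy plasmid through its ColE1/pUC-type origin and selected with ampicillin via the bla gene and its promoter. The usual pBluescript elements remain: an f1 origin, T7 and T3 promoters flanking the remnants of the multiple cloning site, and the lac promoter/operator with a lacZα fragment interrupted by the insert. The feature table shows no yeast replication origin or centromere, consistent with a cassette meant to be integrated into the genome rather than maintained episomally.

The synthetic insert, assembled by Gibson cloning, begins with three tandem HA epitope tags followed by an open reading frame annotated as the haloalkane dehalogenase dhaA, which corresponds to the HaloTag named in the construct. HaloTag is an engineered dehalogenase that forms a covalent bond with chloroalkane ligands, so a fused protein can be labelled with fluorescent dyes, while the HA epitopes allow immunodetection or purification. No promoter precedes the tag, because expression is intended to come from the target gene to which it is fused in frame. No terminator is annotated between the tag coding sequence and the marker. Downstream lies a KanMX-type marker: the aminoglycoside phosphotransferase gene under the Ashbya gossypii TEF promoter and terminator, which confers G418 resistance in yeast for selecting integrants. The record does not describe how the cassette is targeted to a locus.
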