Addgene plasmid #188933: pBS-SKII-3XHA-HALO-Kanamycin
Purpose: Integration cassette to create C-terminal fusions for fluorescent tagging
Depositing lab: Stephen Buratowski. Depositing organization: Harvard Medical School. Publication: A set of Saccharomyces cerevisiae integration vectors for fluorescent dye labeling of proteins. Baek I, Le SN, Jeon J, Chun Y, Reed C, Buratowski S. G3 (Bethesda). 2022 Aug 9. pii: 6659097. doi: 10.1093/g3journal/jkac201. PubMed 35944214.
Backbone
  Vector backbone: pBlueScript II SK (+)
  Vector type: Yeast Expression
  Selectable markers: Neomycin (select with G418)
Growth in bacteria
  Bacterial resistance: Ampicillin, 100 μg/mL
  Growth temperature: 37°C
  Growth strain: DH5alpha
  Copy number: High Copy
Gene/Insert
  Gene/Insert name: 3XHA-HALO-Kanamycin
  Species: Synthetic
  Cloning method: Gibson Cloning
Terms and licenses: Academic/Nonprofit Terms; Industry Terms: Not Available to Industry
How to cite: pBS-SKII-3XHA-HALO-Kanamycin was a gift from Stephen Buratowski (Addgene plasmid # 188933 ; http://n2t.net/addgene:188933 ; RRID:Addgene_188933)
